>Addgene plasmid #79769 | pUCKanR-Mu-BsaI | addgene full sequence | sequence record 268592 | Addgene NGS Result
AAAAACTCATCGAGCATCAAATGAAACTGCAATTTATTCATATCAGGATTATCAATACCATATTTTTGAA
AAAGCCGTTTCTGTAATGAAGGAGAAAACTCACCGAGGCAGTTCCATAGGATGGCAAGATCCTGGTATCG
GTCTGCGATTCCGACTCGTCCAACATCAATACAACCTATTAATTTCCCCTCGTCAAAAATAAGGTTATCA
AGTGAGAAATCACCATGAGTGACGACTGAATCCGGTGAGAATGGCAAAAGTTTATGCATTTCTTTCCAGA
CTTGTTCAACAGGCCAGCCATTACGCTCGTCATCAAAATCACTCGCATCAACCAAACCGTTATTCATTCG
TGATTGCGCCTGAGCGAGGCGAAATACGCGATCACTGTTAAAAGGACAATTACAAACAGGAATCGAATGC
AACCGGCGCAGGAACACTGCCAGCGCATCAACAATATTTTCACCTGAATCAGGATATTCTTCTAATACCT
GGAATGCTGTTTTGCCGGGGATCGCAGTGGTGAGTAACCATGCATCATCAGGAGTACGGATAAAATGCTT
GATGGTCGGAAGAGGCATAAATTCCGTCAGCCAGTTTAGTCTGACCATCTCATCTGTAACATCATTGGCA
ACGCTACCTTTGCCATGTTTCAGAAACAACTCTGGCGCATCGGGCTTCCCATACAATCGATAGATTGTCG
CACCTGATTGCCCGACATTATCGCGAGCCCATTTATACCCATATAAATCAGCATCCATGTTGGAATTTAA
TCGCGGCCTAGAGCAAGACGTTTCCCGTTGAATATGGCTCATAACACCCCTTGTATTACTGTTTATGTAA
GCAGACAGTTTTATTGTTCATGACCATCCCTTAACGTGAGTTTTCGTTCCACTGAGCGTCAGACCCCGTA
GAAAAGATCAAAGGATCTTCTTGAGATCCTTTTTTTCTGCGCGTAATCTGCTGCTTGCAAACAAAAAAAC
CACCGCTACCAGCGGTGGTTTGTTTGCCGGATCAAGAGCTACCAACTCTTTTTCCGAAGGTAACTGGCTT
CAGCAGAGCGCAGATACCAAATACTGTTCTTCTAGTGTAGCCGTAGTTAGGCCACCACTTCAAGAACTCT
GTAGCACCGCCTACATACCTCGCTCTGCTAATCCTGTTACCAGTGGCTGCTGCCAGTGGCGATAAGTCGT
GTCTTACCGGGTTGGACTCAAGACGATAGTTACCGGATAAGGCGCAGCGGTCGGGCTGAACGGGGGGTTC
GTGCACACAGCCCAGCTTGGAGCGAACGACCTACACCGAACTGAGATACCTACAGCGTGAGCTATGAGAA
AGCGCCACGCTTCCCGAAGGGAGAAAGGCGGACAGGTATCCGGTAAGCGGCAGGGTCGGAACAGGAGAGC
GCACGAGGGAGCTTCCAGGGGGAAACGCCTGGTATCTTTATAGTCCTGTCGGGTTTCGCCACCTCTGACT
TGAGCGTCGATTTTTGTGATGCTCGTCAGGGGGGCGGAGCCTATGGAAAAACGCCAGCAACGCGGCCTTT
TTACGGTTCCTGGCCTTTTGCTGGCCTTTTGCTCACATGTTCTTTCCTGCGTTATCCCCTGATTCTGTGG
ATAACCGTATTACCGCCTTTGAGTGAGCTGATACCGCTCGCCGCAGCCGAACGACCGAGCGCAGCGAGTC
AGTGAGCGAGGAAGCGGAAGAGCGCCCAATACGCAAACCGCCTCTCCCCGCGCGTTGGCCGATTCATTAA
TGCAGCTGGCACGACAGGTTTCCCGACTGGAAAGCGGGCAGTGAGCGCAACGCAATTAATGTGAGTTAGC
TCACTCATTAGGCACCCCAGGCTTTACACTTTATGCTTCCGGCTCGTATGTTGTGTGGAATTGTGAGCGG
ATAACAATTTCACACAGGAAACAGCTATGTCCAGATCTGCATCGGAGACCGAAAAACGCGAAAGCGTTTC
ACGATAAATGCGAAAACGGATCGATCCTTTTCGACCGAATAAATACCTGTGACGGAAGATCACTTCGCAG
AATAAATAAATCCTGGTGTCCCTGTTGATACCGGGAAGCCCTGGGCCAACTTTTGGCGAAAATGAGATGT
TGATCGGCACGTAAGAGGTTCCAACTTTCACCATAATGAAATAAGATCACTACCGGGCGTATTTTTTGAG
TTGTCGAGATTTTCAGGAGCTAAGGAAGCTAAAATGGAGAAAAAAATCACTGGATATACCACCGTTGATA
TATCCCAATGGCATCGTAAAGAACATTTTGAGGCATTTCAGTCAGTTGCTCAATGTACCTATAACCAGAC
CGTTCAGCTGGATATTACGGCCTTTTTAAAGACCGTAAAGAAAAATAAGCACAAGTTTTATCCGGCCTTT
ATTCACATTCTTGCCCGCCTGATGAATGCTCATCCGGAATTACGTATGGCAATGAAAGACGGTGAGCTGG
TGATATGGGATAGTGTTCACCCTTGTTACACCGTTTTCCATGAGCAAACTGAAACGTTTTCATCGCTCTG
GAGTGAATACCACGACGATTTCCGGCAGTTTCTACACATATATTCGCAAGATGTGGCGTGTTACGGTGAA
AACCTGGCCTATTTCCCTAAAGGGTTTATTGAGAATATGTTTTTCGTGTCAGCCAATCCCTGGGTGAGTT
TCACCAGTTTTGATTTAAACGTGGCCAATATGGACAACTTCTTCGCCCCCGTTTTCACCATGGGCAAATA
TTATACGCAAGGCGACAAGGTGCTGATGCCGCTGGCGATTCAGGTTCATCATGCCGTTTGTGATGGCTTC
CATGTCGGCAGAATGCTTAATGAATTACAACAGTACTGCGATGAGTGGCAGGGCGGGGCGTAATTTTTTT
AAGGCAGTTATTGGTGCCCTTAAACGCCTGGTTGCTACGCCTGAATAAGTGATAATAAGCGGATGAATGG
CAGAAATTCGAAAGCAAATTCGACCCGGTCGTCGGTTCAGGGCAGGGTCGTTAAATAGCCGCTTATGTCT
ATTGCTGGTTTACCGGTTTATTGACTACCGGAAGCAGTGTGACCGTGTGCTTCTCAAATGCCTGAGGCCA
GTTTGCTCAGGCTCTCCCCGTGGAGGTAATAATTGACGATAGGATCGATCCGTTTTCGCATTTATCGTGA
AACGCTTTCGCGTTTTTCGGTCTCCGCGTCAAGCTTAGCGGTTAATTAAGCCAGCCCCGACACCCGCCAA
CACCCGCTGACGCGCCCTGACGGGCTTGTCTGCTCCCGGCATCCGCTTACAGACAAGCTGTGACCGTCAC
CGGGAGCTGCATGTGTCAGAGGTTTTCACCGTCATCACCGAAACGCTTAG
Features (pLannotate 1.2.2; 9 found; start..end, strand, type, name):
    931..1519    +  rep_origin     ori: high-copy-number ColE1/pMB1/pBR322/pUC origin of replication
   1702..1794    +  CDS            lacI (fragment): lac repressor; lacI; The lac repressor binds to the lac operator to inhibit transcription in E. coli. This inhibition can be relieved by adding lactose or isopropyl-β-D-thiogalactopyranoside (IPTG).
   1807..1828    +  protein_bind   CAP binding site: CAP binding activates transcription in the presence of cAMP. E. coli catabolite activator protein
   1843..1873    +  promoter       lac promoter: promoter for the E. coli lac operon
   1881..1897    +  protein_bind   lac operator: The lac repressor binds to the lac operator to inhibit transcription in E. coli. This inhibition can be relieved by adding lactose or isopropyl-β-D-thiogalactopyranoside (IPTG). lac repressor encoded by lacI
   2101..2203    +  promoter       cat promoter: promoter of the E. coli cat gene encoding chloramphenicol acetyltransferase
   2204..2863    +  CDS            CmR: chloramphenicol acetyltransferase; cat; confers resistance to chloramphenicol
   3306..3336    -  CDS            rop (fragment): Rop protein, which maintains plasmids at low copy number; rop
   3337..812     -  CDS            KanR (across the origin): aminoglycoside phosphotransferase; aph(3')-Ia; confers resistance to kanamycin in bacteria or G418 (Geneticin®) in eukaryotes
