[The description below was written by a language model from this plasmid's Addgene catalogue record and pLannotate feature annotations shown in this document.]
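Description:
pUCKanR-Mu-BsaI is a small (about 3.3 kb) high-copy bacterial plasmid built on pUC19, whose job is to propagate a modified Mu transposon, Mu-BsaI, in E. coli. The backbone's original ampicillin resistance gene has been replaced with a kanamycin resistance gene (aminoglycoside phosphotransferase, aph(3')-Ia), so the plasmid is selected with kanamycin. It replicates from the pUC-type ColE1/pMB1 origin. Remnants of the pUC19 lac region are also annotated (a short lacI fragment, the CAP binding site, the lac promoter and the lac operator), along with a very short rop fragment. These appear to be backbone leftovers rather than functional parts of the design.

The roughly 1.25 kb Mu-BsaI insert was placed downstream of the lac region using BsmBI sites that were destroyed during cloning. Within the insert region, the feature table identifies a chloramphenicol acetyltransferase gene (CmR) driven by its own cat promoter. This would give the transposon a selectable marker distinct from the backbone's kanamycin resistance, so that transposition events into a target DNA could be selected independently of the donor plasmid. The Mu transposase recognition ends and the BsaI sites implied by the name are not annotated in the feature table, so their exact positions and arrangement are not stated in the record.

The associated work concerns domain-insertion profiling for the rapid construction of metabolite biosensors. This suggests that the transposon serves as a random insertion element in target genes, though the record itself describes the plasmid only as the propagation vehicle for the transposon.
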