Addgene plasmid #79769: pUCKanR-Mu-BsaI
Purpose: Transposon-propagation plasmid for Mu-BsaI modified transposon
Depositing lab: David Savage. Depositing organization: University of California, Berkeley. Publication: Rapid construction of metabolite biosensors using domain-insertion profiling. Nadler DC, Morgan SA, Flamholz A, Kortright KE, Savage DF. Nat Commun. 2016 Jul 29;7:12266. doi: 10.1038/ncomms12266. PubMed 27470466.
Backbone
  Vector backbone: pUC19
  Backbone size w/o insert (bp): 2086
  Total vector size (bp): 3340
  Modifications to backbone: Swap our AmpR, put in KanR
Growth in bacteria
  Bacterial resistance: Kanamycin, 50 μg/mL
  Growth temperature: 37°C
  Growth strain: DH5alpha
  Copy number: High Copy
Gene/Insert
  Gene/Insert name: Mu-BsaI
  Insert size (bp): 1254
  Cloning method: Restriction Enzyme; 5′ cloning site BsmBI (destroyed during cloning); 3′ cloning site BsmBI (destroyed during cloning)
  Sequencing primers: 5′ GTTGTGTGGAATTGTGA; 3′ GGAGCAGACAAGCCCGTCAGGG
Terms and licenses: Academic/Nonprofit Terms; Industry Terms: Not Available to Industry
How to cite: pUCKanR-Mu-BsaI was a gift from David Savage (Addgene plasmid # 79769 ; http://n2t.net/addgene:79769 ; RRID:Addgene_79769)
