>Addgene plasmid #79769 | pUCKanR-Mu-BsaI | addgene partial sequence | sequence record 152450 | KanR2-F 5'-GAACTGCCTCGGTGAGTTTT-3'
AATATGGTATTGATAATCCTGATATGAATAAATTGCAGTTTCATTTGATGCTCGATGAGTTTTTCTAAGC
GTTTCGGTGATGACGGTGAAAACCTCTGACACATGCAGCTCCCGGTGACGGTCACAGCTTGTCTGTAAGC
GGATGCCGGGAGCAGACAAGCCCGTCAGGGCGCGTCAGCGGGTGTTGGCGGGTGTCGGGGCTGGCTTAAT
TAACCGCTAAGCTTGACGCGGAGACCGAAAAACGCGAAAGCGTTTCACGATAAATGCGAAAACGGATCGA
TCCTATCGTCAATTATTACCTCCACGGGGAGAGCCTGAGCAAACTGGCCTCAGGCATTTGAGAAGCACAC
GGTCACACTGCTTCCGGTAGTCAATAAACCGGTAAACCAGCAATAGACATAAGCGGCTATTTAACGACCC
TGCCCTGAACCGACGACCGGGTCGAATTTGCTTTCGAATTTCTGCCATTCATCCGCTTATTATCACTTAT
TCAGGCGTAGCAACCAGGCGTTTAAGGGCACCAATAACTGCCTTAAAAAAATTACGCCCCGCCCTGCCAC
TCATCGCAGTACTGTTGTAATTCATTAAGCATTCTGCCGACATGGAAGCCATCACAAACGGCATGATGAA
CCTGAATCGCCAGCGGCATCAGCACCTTGTCGCCTTGCGTATAATATTTGCCCATGGTGAAAACGGGGGC
GAAGAAGTTGTCCATATTGGCCACGTTTAAATCAAAACTGGTGAAACTCACCCAGGGATTGGCTGACACG
AAAAACATATTCTCAATAAACCCTTTAGGGAAATAGGCCAGGTTT
