>Addgene plasmid #79769 | pUCKanR-Mu-BsaI | addgene partial sequence | sequence record 152452 | CAT-R 5'-GCAACTGACTGAAATGCCTC-3'
ATCAACGGTGGTATATCCAGTGATTTTTTTCTCCATTTTAGCTTCCTTAGCTCCTGAAAATCTCGACAAC
TCAAAAAATACGCCCGGTAGTGATCTTATTTCATTATGGTGAAAGTTGGAACCTCTTACGTGCCGATCAA
CATCTCATTTTCGCCAAAAGTTGGCCCAGGGCTTCCCGGTATCAACAGGGACACCAGGATTTATTTATTC
TGCGAAGTGATCTTCCGTCACAGGTATTTATTCGGTCGAAAAGGATCGATCCGTTTTCGCATTTATCGTG
AAACGCTTTCGCGTTTTTCGGTCTCCGATGCAGATCTGGACATAGCTGTTTCCTGTGTGAAATTGTTATC
CGCTCACAATTCCACACAACATACGAGCCGGAAGCATAAAGTGTAAAGCCTGGGGTGCCTAATGAGTGAG
CTAACTCACATTAATTGCGTTGCGCTCACTGCCCGCTTTCCAGTCGGGAAACCTGTCGTGCCAGCTGCAT
TAATGAATCGGCCAACGCGCGGGGAGAGGCGGTTTGCGTATTGGGCGCTCTTCCGCTTCCTCGCTCACTG
ACTCGCTGCGCTCGGTCGTTCGGCTGCGGCGAGCGGTATCAGCTCACTCAAAGGCGGTAATACGGTTATC
CACAGAATCAGGGGATAACGCAGGAAAGAACATGTGAGCAAAAGGCCAGCAAAAGGCCAGGAACCGTAAA
AAGGCCGCGTTGCTGGCGTTTTTCCATAGGCTCCGCCCCCCTGACGAGCATCACAAAAATCGACGCTCAA
